Addgene plasmid #129810: ORF18(E36A_L37A)-3xFLAG pCDNA4
Purpose: Expresses KSHV ORF18 (E36A_L37A) with Cterm 3xFLAG tag in mammalian cells
Depositing lab: Britt Glaunsinger. Depositing organization: University of California, Berkeley. Publication: The interaction between ORF18 and ORF30 is required for late gene expression in Kaposi's sarcoma-associated herpesvirus. Castaneda AF, Glaunsinger BA. J Virol. 2018 Oct 10. pii: JVI.01488-18. doi: 10.1128/JVI.01488-18. PubMed 30305361.
Backbone
  Vector backbone: pcDNA4/TO
  Backbone size w/o insert (bp): 5168
  Total vector size (bp): 5928
  Vector type: Mammalian Expression
Growth in bacteria
  Bacterial resistance: Ampicillin, 100 μg/mL
  Growth temperature: 37°C
  Growth strain: DH5alpha
  Copy number: High Copy
Gene/Insert
  Gene/Insert name: ORF18
  Species: Kaposi's sarcoma-associated herpesvirus (HHV-8)
  Insert size (bp): 771
  Mutation: changed Glutamic acid 37 to Alanine and Leucine 37 to Alanine
  Entrez Gene: ORF18 (a.k.a. HHV8GK18_gp22)
  Promoter: CMV
  Tag / fusion protein: 3xFLAG (C terminal on backbone)
  Cloning method: Ligation Independent Cloning
  Sequencing primers: 5′ CGCAAATGGGCGGTAGGCGTG; 3′ TAGAAGGCACAGTCGAGG
Terms and licenses: Academic/Nonprofit Terms; Industry Terms: Not Available to Industry
How to cite: ORF18(E36A_L37A)-3xFLAG pCDNA4 was a gift from Britt Glaunsinger (Addgene plasmid # 129810 ; http://n2t.net/addgene:129810 ; RRID:Addgene_129810)
