[The description below was written by a language model from this plasmid's Addgene catalogue record and pLannotate feature annotations shown in this document.]
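Description:
ORF18(E36A_L37A)-3xFLAG pCDNA4 is a mammalian expression plasmid of about 5.9 kb, built on the pcDNA4/TO backbone, that produces a mutant form of the Kaposi's sarcoma-associated herpesvirus (HHV-8) ORF18 protein carrying a C-terminal 3xFLAG epitope tag. It is maintained in E. coli through a high-copy ColE1/pUC-type origin and an ampicillin resistance gene (β-lactamase with its own promoter), and it also carries an f1 phage origin. For selection in mammalian cells, the backbone provides a bleomycin/Zeocin resistance gene (Sh ble). This gene is driven by the SV40 early promoter for eukaryotic expression and by the EM7 promoter for bacterial expression, and it is terminated by an SV40 polyadenylation signal.

The 771 bp ORF18 coding sequence lies downstream of the human CMV immediate-early enhancer and promoter. Short tet operator-like fragments are annotated immediately after the promoter, consistent with the tetracycline-operator (TO) design of this backbone. That design lets expression be repressed in cells expressing the Tet repressor and leaves it constitutive in cells that lack it. The FLAG tag is supplied by the backbone, and transcripts end at the bovine growth hormone polyadenylation signal.

The plasmid name indicates alanine substitutions at Glu36 and Leu37. The catalogue mutation field instead lists both changes at position 37, which appears to be a typographical inconsistency. ORF18 is annotated as a factor linking viral DNA replication to late gene transcription, and the associated study concerns the ORF18–ORF30 interaction required for KSHV late gene expression. This mutant is therefore presumably intended for testing the contribution of these residues in transfected cells, with the FLAG tag enabling detection or immunoprecipitation.
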