Features (pLannotate 1.2.2; 23 found; start..end, strand, type, name):
     28..80      -  misc_feature   bom (fragment): basis of mobility region from pBR322
    235..614     +  enhancer       CMV enhancer: human cytomegalovirus immediate early enhancer
    615..818     +  promoter       CMV promoter: human cytomegalovirus (CMV) immediate early promoter
    820..839     +  promoter       PLtetO-1 promoter (fragment): modified phage lambda PL promoter with tet operator sites (Lutz and Bujard, 1997)
    841..860     +  promoter       PLtetO-1 promoter (fragment): modified phage lambda PL promoter with tet operator sites (Lutz and Bujard, 1997)
    868..901     +  promoter       TRE3GV promoter (fragment): 3rd-generation Tet-responsive promoter that can be activated by binding of Tet-On® 3G, optimized for retroviral and lentiviral vectors
   1032..1802    +  CDS            ORF18: UL79_HHV8P - Protein inferred from homology: Swiss-Prot protein existence level 3. Plays a role in the expression of late transcripts bridging viral DNA replication and late gene expression during infection. From Human herpesvirus 8 type P (isolate GK18) (HHV-8) (Kaposi's sarcoma-associated herpesvirus).
   1893..1913    +  CDS            FLAG (fragment): FLAG® epitope tag, followed by an enterokinase cleavage site
   1945..2169    +  polyA_signal   bGH poly(A) signal: bovine growth hormone polyadenylation signal
   2173..2194    +  promoter       SV40 promoter (fragment): SV40 enhancer and early promoter
   2215..2643    +  rep_origin     f1 ori (sequence partly withheld): f1 bacteriophage origin of replication; arrow indicates direction of (+) strand synthesis
   2657..2986    +  promoter       SV40 promoter: SV40 enhancer and early promoter
   3034..3081    +  promoter       EM7 promoter: synthetic bacterial promoter&nbsp
   3100..3474    +  CDS            BleoR: antibiotic-binding protein; Sh ble from Streptoalloteichus hindustanus; confers resistance to bleomycin, phleomycin, and Zeocin™
   3484..3609    +  CDS            ble (fragment): BLE_KLEPN - Experimental evidence at protein level: Swiss-Prot protein existence level 1. Binding protein with a strong affinity to the bleomycin family of antibiotics. Binds to CL990; an antimitotic-antibiotic compound. From Klebsiella pneumoniae.
   3604..3725    +  polyA_signal   SV40 poly(A) signal: SV40 polyadenylation signal
   3798..3814    -  protein_bind   lac operator: The lac repressor binds to the lac operator to inhibit transcription in E. coli. This inhibition can be relieved by adding lactose or isopropyl-β-D-thiogalactopyranoside (IPTG). lac repressor encoded by lacI
   3822..3852    -  promoter       lac promoter: promoter for the E. coli lac operon
   3867..3888    -  protein_bind   CAP binding site: CAP binding activates transcription in the presence of cAMP. E. coli catabolite activator protein
   3901..3993    -  CDS            lacI (fragment): lac repressor; lacI; The lac repressor binds to the lac operator to inhibit transcription in E. coli. This inhibition can be relieved by adding lactose or isopropyl-β-D-thiogalactopyranoside (IPTG).
   4176..4764    -  rep_origin     ori: high-copy-number ColE1/pMB1/pBR322/pUC origin of replication
   4935..5795    -  CDS            AmpR: β-lactamase; bla; confers resistance to ampicillin, carbenicillin, and related antibiotics
   5796..5900    -  promoter       AmpR promoter: bla
>Addgene plasmid #129810 | ORF18(E36A_L37A)-3xFLAG pCDNA4 | addgene full sequence | sequence record 257120 | Addgene NGS Result
GACGGATCGGGAGATCTCCCGATCCCCTATGGTGCACTCTCAGTACAATCTGCTCTGATGCCGCATAGTT
AAGCCAGTATCTGCTCCCTGCTTGTGTGTTGGAGGTCGCTGAGTAGTGCGCGAGCAAAATTTAAGCTACA
ACAAGGCAAGGCTTGACCGACAATTGCATGAAGAATCTGCTTAGGGTTAGGCGTTTTGCGCTGCTTCGCG
ATGTACGGGCCAGATATACGCGTTGACATTGATTATTGACTAGTTATTAATAGTAATCAATTACGGGGTC
ATTAGTTCATAGCCCATATATGGAGTTCCGCGTTACATAACTTACGGTAAATGGCCCGCCTGGCTGACCG
CCCAACGACCCCCGCCCATTGACGTCAATAATGACGTATGTTCCCATAGTAACGCCAATAGGGACTTTCC
ATTGACGTCAATGGGTGGAGTATTTACGGTAAACTGCCCACTTGGCAGTACATCAAGTGTATCATATGCC
AAGTACGCCCCCTATTGACGTCAATGACGGTAAATGGCCCGCCTGGCATTATGCCCAGTACATGACCTTA
TGGGACTTTCCTACTTGGCAGTACATCTACGTATTAGTCATCGCTATTACCATGGTGATGCGGTTTTGGC
AGTACATCAATGGGCGTGGATAGCGGTTTGACTCACGGGGATTTCCAAGTCTCCACCCCATTGACGTCAA
TGGGAGTTTGTTTTGGCACCAAAATCAACGGGACTTTCCAAAATGTCGTAACAACTCCGCCCCATTGACG
CAAATGGGCGGTAGGCGTGTACGGTGGGAGGTCTATATAAGCAGAGCTCTCCCTATCAGTGATAGAGATC
TCCCTATCAGTGATAGAGATCGTCGACGAGCTCGTTTAGTGAACCGTCAGATCGCCTGGAGACGCCATCC
ACGCTGTTTTGACCTCCATAGAAGACACCGGGACCGATCCAGCCTCCGGACTCTAGCGTTTAAACTTAAG
CTTGGTACCGAGCTCGGATCCACTAGTCCAGTGTGGTGGAATTCTGCAGATATGCTCGGAAAATACGTGT
GTGAGACCGAGCCGCTGAGCCCGGGGCTTAGGAGGCTCATGTGGCGCTTTTTGCAAAATAAGAATTTAAA
TACATTCCACGCCCAAGCGGCGCGTTTTATTCATTTGGTTCTCTGCAGGATGTACAATTTCGGTCTAAAT
GTGTACCTGTTAAGGGAGGCTACTGCCAATGCCGGGACCTACGACGAGGTGGTCCTGGGACGCAAGGTTC
CTGCGGAGGTGTGGAAGCTCGTGTACGATGGGCTCGAGGAGATGGGCGTGTCAAGTGAGATGCTGCTGTG
TGAGGCATACCGGGACAGCCTCTGGATGCACTTGAACGATAAGGTGGGGCTCTTGAGGGGCCTGGCGAAT
TATCTGTTTCACCGGCTAGGGGTCACCCACGACGTTCGCATCGCCCCGGAAAACCTGGTGGACGGAAACT
TTTTGTTTAATCTGGGAAGTGTGCTCCCCTGCAGGCTGCTCCTTGCGGCGGGCTACTGCCTCGCCTTTTG
GGGCAGCGATGAACACGAACGCTGGGTGCGCTTCTTCGCCCAGAAGCTTTTCATTTGCTACCTGATAGTC
TCCGGGCGTCTTATGACACAGAGGTCTCTGCTAGTTTGGGCCAGCGAAACGGGCTATCCCGGTCCGGTGG
AGGCAGTCTGTCGCGACATCCGCTCCATGTACGGCATACGAACGTATGCGGTCTCGGGTTATCTTCCGGC
TCCGTCCGAAGCGCAGCTGGCCTACCTTGGTGCGTTTAACAACAACGCGGTTTCAGATCCAGCACAGTGG
CGGCCGCTCGAGGGAGGCGGTGGAGCCGACTACAAGGACCACGACGGCGACTACAAGGACCACGACATCG
ACTACAAGGACGACGACGACAAGGGGCCCGTTTAAACCCGCTGATCAGCCTCGACTGTGCCTTCTAGTTG
CCAGCCATCTGTTGTTTGCCCCTCCCCCGTGCCTTCCTTGACCCTGGAAGGTGCCACTCCCACTGTCCTT
TCCTAATAAAATGAGGAAATTGCATCGCATTGTCTGAGTAGGTGTCATTCTATTCTGGGGGGTGGGGTGG
GGCAGGACAGCAAGGGGGAGGATTGGGAAGACAATAGCAGGCATGCTGGGGATGCGGTGGGCTCTATGGC
TTCTGAGGCGGAAAGAACCAGCTGGGGCTCTAGGGGGTATCCCC
[124 nt withheld, positions 2215-2338]
C
[91 nt withheld, positions 2340-2430]
A
[49 nt withheld, positions 2432-2480]
CCTTTGACGTTGGAGTCCACGTTCTTT
[37 nt withheld, positions 2508-2544]
ACCCTATCTCGGTCTATTCTTTTGATTTATAAGGGATTTTGCCGATTTCGGCCTATTGGTTAAAAAATGA
GCTGATTTAACAAAAATTTAACGCGAATTAATTCTGTGGAATGTGTGTCAGTTAGGGTGTGGAAAGTCCC
CAGGCTCCCCAGCAGGCAGAAGTATGCAAAGCATGCATCTCAATTAGTCAGCAACCAGGTGTGGAAAGTC
CCCAGGCTCCCCAGCAGGCAGAAGTATGCAAAGCATGCATCTCAATTAGTCAGCAACCATAGTCCCGCCC
CTAACTCCGCCCATCCCGCCCCTAACTCCGCCCAGTTCCGCCCATTCTCCGCCCCATGGCTGACTAATTT
TTTTTATTTATGCAGAGGCCGAGGCCGCCTCTGCCTCTGAGCTATTCCAGAAGTAGTGAGGAGGCTTTTT
TGGAGGCCTAGGCTTTTGCAAAAAGCTCCCGGGAGCTTGTATATCCATTTTCGGATCTGATCAGCACGTG
TTGACAATTAATCATCGGCATAGTATATCGGCATAGTATAATACGACAAGGTGAGGAACTAAACCATGGC
CAAGTTGACCAGTGCCGTTCCGGTGCTCACCGCGCGCGACGTCGCCGGAGCGGTCGAGTTCTGGACCGAC
CGGCTCGGGTTCTCCCGGGACTTCGTGGAGGACGACTTCGCCGGTGTGGTCCGGGACGACGTGACCCTGT
TCATCAGCGCGGTCCAGGACCAGGTGGTGCCGGACAACACCCTGGCCTGGGTGTGGGTGCGCGGCCTGGA
CGAGCTGTACGCCGAGTGGTCGGAGGTCGTGTCCACGAACTTCCGGGACGCCTCCGGGCCGGCCATGACC
GAGATCGGCGAGCAGCCGTGGGGGCGGGAGTTCGCCCTGCGCGACCCGGCCGGCAACTGCGTGCACTTCG
TGGCCGAGGAGCAGGACTGACACGTGCTACGAGATTTCGATTCCACCGCCGCCTTCTATGAAAGGTTGGG
CTTCGGAATCGTTTTCCGGGACGCCGGCTGGATGATCCTCCAGCGCGGGGATCTCATGCTGGAGTTCTTC
GCCCACCCCAACTTGTTTATTGCAGCTTATAATGGTTACAAATAAAGCAATAGCATCACAAATTTCACAA
ATAAAGCATTTTTTTCACTGCATTCTAGTTGTGGTTTGTCCAAACTCATCAATGTATCTTATCATGTCTG
TATACCGTCGACCTCTAGCTAGAGCTTGGCGTAATCATGGTCATAGCTGTTTCCTGTGTGAAATTGTTAT
CCGCTCACAATTCCACACAACATACGAGCCGGAAGCATAAAGTGTAAAGCCTGGGGTGCCTAATGAGTGA
GCTAACTCACATTAATTGCGTTGCGCTCACTGCCCGCTTTCCAGTCGGGAAACCTGTCGTGCCAGCTGCA
TTAATGAATCGGCCAACGCGCGGGGAGAGGCGGTTTGCGTATTGGGCGCTCTTCCGCTTCCTCGCTCACT
GACTCGCTGCGCTCGGTCGTTCGGCTGCGGCGAGCGGTATCAGCTCACTCAAAGGCGGTAATACGGTTAT
CCACAGAATCAGGGGATAACGCAGGAAAGAACATGTGAGCAAAAGGCCAGCAAAAGGCCAGGAACCGTAA
AAAGGCCGCGTTGCTGGCGTTTTTCCATAGGCTCCGCCCCCCTGACGAGCATCACAAAAATCGACGCTCA
AGTCAGAGGTGGCGAAACCCGACAGGACTATAAAGATACCAGGCGTTTCCCCCTGGAAGCTCCCTCGTGC
GCTCTCCTGTTCCGACCCTGCCGCTTACCGGATACCTGTCCGCCTTTCTCCCTTCGGGAAGCGTGGCGCT
TTCTCATAGCTCACGCTGTAGGTATCTCAGTTCGGTGTAGGTCGTTCGCTCCAAGCTGGGCTGTGTGCAC
GAACCCCCCGTTCAGCCCGACCGCTGCGCCTTATCCGGTAACTATCGTCTTGAGTCCAACCCGGTAAGAC
ACGACTTATCGCCACTGGCAGCAGCCACTGGTAACAGGATTAGCAGAGCGAGGTATGTAGGCGGTGCTAC
AGAGTTCTTGAAGTGGTGGCCTAACTACGGCTACACTAGAAGAACAGTATTTGGTATCTGCGCTCTGCTG
AAGCCAGTTACCTTCGGAAAAAGAGTTGGTAGCTCTTGATCCGGCAAACAAACCACCGCTGGTAGCGGTG
GTTTTTTTGTTTGCAAGCAGCAGATTACGCGCAGAAAAAAAGGATCTCAAGAAGATCCTTTGATCTTTTC
TACGGGGTCTGACGCTCAGTGGAACGAAAACTCACGTTAAGGGATTTTGGTCATGAGATTATCAAAAAGG
ATCTTCACCTAGATCCTTTTAAATTAAAAATGAAGTTTTAAATCAATCTAAAGTATATATGAGTAAACTT
GGTCTGACAGTTACCAATGCTTAATCAGTGAGGCACCTATCTCAGCGATCTGTCTATTTCGTTCATCCAT
AGTTGCCTGACTCCCCGTCGTGTAGATAACTACGATACGGGAGGGCTTACCATCTGGCCCCAGTGCTGCA
ATGATACCGCGAGACCCACGCTCACCGGCTCCAGATTTATCAGCAATAAACCAGCCAGCCGGAAGGGCCG
AGCGCAGAAGTGGTCCTGCAACTTTATCCGCCTCCATCCAGTCTATTAATTGTTGCCGGGAAGCTAGAGT
AAGTAGTTCGCCAGTTAATAGTTTGCGCAACGTTGTTGCCATTGCTACAGGCATCGTGGTGTCACGCTCG
TCGTTTGGTATGGCTTCATTCAGCTCCGGTTCCCAACGATCAAGGCGAGTTACATGATCCCCCATGTTGT
GCAAAAAAGCGGTTAGCTCCTTCGGTCCTCCGATCGTTGTCAGAAGTAAGTTGGCCGCAGTGTTATCACT
CATGGTTATGGCAGCACTGCATAATTCTCTTACTGTCATGCCATCCGTAAGATGCTTTTCTGTGACTGGT
GAGTACTCAACCAAGTCATTCTGAGAATAGTGTATGCGGCGACCGAGTTGCTCTTGCCCGGCGTCAATAC
GGGATAATACCGCGCCACATAGCAGAACTTTAAAAGTGCTCATCATTGGAAAACGTTCTTCGGGGCGAAA
ACTCTCAAGGATCTTACCGCTGTTGAGATCCAGTTCGATGTAACCCACTCGTGCACCCAACTGATCTTCA
GCATCTTTTACTTTCACCAGCGTTTCTGGGTGAGCAAAAACAGGAAGGCAAAATGCCGCAAAAAAGGGAA
TAAGGGCGACACGGAAATGTTGAATACTCATACTCTTCCTTTTTCAATATTATTGAAGCATTTATCAGGG
TTATTGTCTCATGAGCGGATACATATTTGAATGTATTTAGAAAAATAAACAAATAGGGGTTCCGCGCACA
TTTCCCCGAAAAGTGCCACCTGACGTC
